Addgene plasmid #42484: NISCHA
Purpose: Bacterial expression for structure determination; may not be full ORF
Depositing lab: Nicola Burgess-Brown. Depositing organization: University of Oxford.
Backbone
  Vector backbone: pNIC28-Bsa4
  Backbone manufacturer: SGC
  Vector type: Bacterial Expression
Growth in bacteria
  Bacterial resistance: Kanamycin, 50 μg/mL
  Growth temperature: 37°C
  Growth strain: Mach1 ;
  Copy number: High Copy
Gene/Insert
  Gene/Insert name: NISCHA (alt names: NISCHA; gi|66472382; PDB:3P0C)
  Species: H. sapiens (human)
  Insert size (bp): 421
  Mutation: See Comments
  Tag / fusion protein: His6-TEV (N terminal on insert)
  Cloning method: Ligation Independent Cloning
  Sequencing primers: 5′ T7; 3′ T7-term
Terms and licenses: Academic/Nonprofit Terms; Industry Terms: Not Available to Industry
Depositor comments: http://www.thesgc.org/structures/3P0C/ Use BL21(DE3)-R3-pRARE2 strain for expression.
How to cite: NISCHA was a gift from Nicola Burgess-Brown (Addgene plasmid # 42484 ; http://n2t.net/addgene:42484 ; RRID:Addgene_42484)
