[The description below was written by a language model from this plasmid's Addgene catalogue record.]
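Description:
NISCHA is a bacterial expression plasmid built on the pNIC28-Bsa4 backbone from the SGC, carrying a fragment of the human NISCH (nischarin) gene for recombinant protein production aimed at structure determination. The insert is recorded as about 421 bp, and the record cautions that it may not be the full open reading frame. This fits a construct designed around a single crystallisable domain rather than the whole protein, and the entry links it to a deposited PDB structure. The mutation field only points to the depositor comments, which list no specific sequence changes, so any differences from the reference sequence are not stated.

The coding fragment was introduced by ligation-independent cloning and is fused at its N-terminus to a hexahistidine tag followed by a TEV protease site. This allows capture of the protein by immobilised metal affinity chromatography and subsequent removal of the tag by TEV cleavage. The promoter is not explicitly listed. However, the T7 and T7-terminator sequencing primers, together with the depositor's recommendation of a BL21(DE3)-derived expression strain carrying a rare-codon plasmid, indicate a T7 polymerase-driven cassette whose expression depends on a DE3 lysogen host. The plasmid is described as high copy, is selected with kanamycin, and is maintained in a standard E. coli cloning strain. The origin of replication is not stated, and no feature table was provided, so further details of the backbone cannot be confirmed from the record. The plasmid is typically used to overexpress and purify this human nischarin fragment for crystallography and related biophysical or biochemical studies.
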