>Addgene plasmid #42484 | NISCHA | depositor partial sequence | sequence record 57316 | NISCHA sequence 421 bps
CATATGCACCATCATCATCATCATTCTTCTGGTGTAGATCTGGGTACCGAGAACCTGTACTTCCAATCCA
TGGAAGCGCGCGTCGTGGGCTCGGAGCTTGTGGACACTTATACGGTTTACATCATCCAGGTCACTGATGG
CAGCCATGAGTGGACAGTAAAGCACCGCTACAGCGACTTCCATGACCTGCATGAAAAGCTCGTTGCAGAG
AGAAAGATTGATAAAAACCTGCTTCCGCCCAAAAAGATAATTGGGAAAAACTCAAGAAGCTTGGTGGAGA
AGAGGGAGAAGGATCTGGAGGTCTACCTCCAGAAGCTCCTGGCTGCCTTCCCTGGCGTGACCCCCAGAGT
ACTGGCCCACTTCTTGCATTTTCACTTCTATGAGATAAATGGCTAACAGTAAAGGTGGATACGGATCCGA
A
