>Addgene plasmid #42484 | NISCHA | addgene partial sequence | sequence record 59416 | T7 5'-TAATACGACTCACTATAGGG-3'
ATTCCCCTCTAGAAATAATTTTGTTTAACTTTAAGAAGGAGATATACATATGCACCATCATCATCATCAT
TCTTCTGGTGTAGATCTGGGTACCGAGAACCTGTACTTCCAATCCATGGAAGCGCGCGTCGTGGGCTCGG
AGCTTGTGGACACTTATACGGTTTACATCATCCAGGTCACTGATGGCAGCCATGAGTGGACAGTAAAGCA
CCGCTACAGCGACTTCCATGACCTGCATGAAAAGCTCGTTGCAGAGAGAAAGATTGATAAAAACCTGCTT
CCGCCCAAAAAGATAATTGGGAAAAACTCAAGAAGCTTGGTGGAGAAGAGGGAGAAGGATCTGGAGGTCT
ACCTCCAGAAGCTCCTGGCTGCCTTCCCTGGCGTGACCCCCAGAGTACTGGCCCACTTCTTGCATTTTCA
CTTCTATGAGATAAATGGCTAACAGTAAAGGTGGATACGGATCCGAATTCGAGCTCCGTCGACAAGCTTG
CGGCCGCACTCGAGCACCACCACCACCACCACTGAGATCCGGCTGCTAACAAAGCCCGAAAGGAAGCTGA
GTTGGCTGCTGCCACCGCTGAGCAATAACTAGCATAACCCCTTGGGGCCTCTAAACGGGTCTTGAGGGGT
TTTTTGCTGAAAGGAGGAACTATATCCGGATTGGCGAATGGG
[124 nt withheld, positions 673-796]
C
[91 nt withheld, positions 798-888]
A
[40 nt withheld, positions 890-929]
